Addgene plasmid #174884: pTV-Sox2_5prime-1000-24MS96T-3F_NeoR
Purpose: Targeting vector for generating Sox2 STREAMING-tag KI cell
Depositing lab: Hiroshi Ochiai. Publication: STREAMING-tag system reveals spatiotemporal relationships between transcriptional regulatory factors and transcriptional activity. Ohishi H, Shimada S, Uchino S, Li J, Sato Y, Shintani M, Owada H, Ohkawa Y, Pertsinidis A, Yamamoto T, Kimura H, Ochiai H. Nat Commun. 2022 Dec 20;13(1):7672. doi: 10.1038/s41467-022-35286-2. PubMed 36539402.
Backbone
  Vector backbone: pEB2
  Total vector size (bp): 10503
  Vector type: Mouse Targeting
  Selectable markers: Neomycin (select with G418)
Growth in bacteria
  Bacterial resistance: Ampicillin, 100 μg/mL
  Growth temperature: 37°C
  Growth strain: DH5alpha
  Copy number: High Copy
Gene/Insert
  Gene/Insert name: STREAMING-tag with homology arms for Sox2
  Species: Synthetic
  Cloning method: Gibson Cloning
  Sequencing primers: 5′ M13-fwr; 3′ M13-rev
Terms and licenses: Academic/Nonprofit Terms; Industry Terms: Not Available to Industry
Depositor comments: Addgene NGS-based QC identified a collapse of two of the tetO binding sites in the STREAMING-tag cassette that the depositing lab believe do not considerably affect the function of the plasmid.
How to cite: pTV-Sox2_5prime-1000-24MS96T-3F_NeoR was a gift from Hiroshi Ochiai (Addgene plasmid # 174884 ; http://n2t.net/addgene:174884 ; RRID:Addgene_174884)
