[The description below was written by a language model from this plasmid's Addgene catalogue record and pLannotate feature annotations shown in this document.]
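Description:
pTV-Sox2_5prime-1000-24MS96T-3F_NeoR is a mouse gene-targeting (knock-in donor) plasmid built on the pEB2 backbone, designed to insert a synthetic STREAMING-tag cassette into the Sox2 locus by homology-directed integration. It is propagated in E. coli as a high-copy plasmid through a ColE1/pUC-type origin with ampicillin resistance. It also retains typical cloning-vector elements: an f1 origin, lacZα and lac promoter/operator remnants, and T7 and T3 promoters flanking the insert. The insert was assembled by Gibson cloning.

The cassette lies between Sox2-derived sequences that serve as homology arms. A short Sox2 coding fragment is annotated upstream, and a longer Sox2 coding match downstream was scored against the human protein, though the arms are presumably mouse. The most conspicuous annotated element is a roughly 3 kb array of closely spaced tet operator sites. The annotation software labels these individually as fragments of various tetO-containing promoters, but they are TetR-binding repeats rather than functional promoters, and the "96T" in the name suggests a 96-copy design. The "24MS" in the name likely refers to 24 MS2 stem-loop repeats, but no such feature is annotated in the table. Downstream come a splice acceptor, a fragment matching the Synechocystis DnaE N-intein, 3xFLAG epitope fragments ("3F"), and an aminoglycoside phosphotransferase coding sequence that supplies G418 selection in mammalian cells. No dedicated promoter for this marker is annotated, so it may depend on the endogenous locus, although the record does not say so.

The stated use is generating Sox2 STREAMING-tag knock-in cells, and the associated study relates transcriptional activity to regulatory factors in space and time. The sequenced record is slightly shorter than the listed size. Quality-control sequencing found that two tetO sites had collapsed, which the depositing lab considers unlikely to affect function appreciably.
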