Features (pLannotate 1.2.2; 115 found; start..end, strand, type, name):
     30..458     -  rep_origin     f1 ori (sequence partly withheld): f1 bacteriophage origin of replication; arrow indicates direction of (+) strand synthesis
    463..618     -  CDS            lacZα (fragment): LacZα fragment of β-galactosidase; lacZ fragment
    626..644     +  promoter       T7 promoter: promoter for bacteriophage T7 RNA polymerase
    939..955     +  promoter       chicken β-actin promoter (fragment): contains a 21-bp deletion relative to the standard chicken β-actin promoter
   1587..1637    +  CDS            Sox2 (fragment): SOX2_MOUSE - Also known as Sox-2. Experimental evidence at protein level: Swiss-Prot protein existence level 1. Transcription factor that forms a trimeric complex with POU5F1 (OCT3/4) on DNA and controls the expression of a number of genes involved in embryonic development such as YES1, FGF4, UTF1 and ZFP206 (PubMed:15863505, PubMed:17097055, PubMed:19740739). Binds to the proximal enhancer region of NANOG (PubMed:15863505). Critical for early embryogenesis and for embryonic stem cell pluripotency (By similarity). Downstream SRRT target that mediates the promotion of neural stem cell self-rene
   2469..2494    -  promoter       PLtetO-1 promoter (fragment): modified phage lambda PL promoter with tet operator sites (Lutz and Bujard, 1997)
   2505..2523    -  promoter       PLtetO-1 promoter (fragment): modified phage lambda PL promoter with tet operator sites (Lutz and Bujard, 1997)
   2533..2552    -  promoter       tight TRE promoter (fragment): Tet-responsive promoter PTight, consisting of seven tet operator sequences followed by the minimal CMV promoter
   2577..2597    -  promoter       PLtetO-1 promoter (fragment): modified phage lambda PL promoter with tet operator sites (Lutz and Bujard, 1997)
   2608..2626    -  promoter       PLtetO-1 promoter (fragment): modified phage lambda PL promoter with tet operator sites (Lutz and Bujard, 1997)
   2637..2656    -  promoter       PLtetO-1 promoter (fragment): modified phage lambda PL promoter with tet operator sites (Lutz and Bujard, 1997)
   2682..2701    -  promoter       PLtetO-1 promoter (fragment): modified phage lambda PL promoter with tet operator sites (Lutz and Bujard, 1997)
   2711..2730    -  promoter       PLtetO-1 promoter (fragment): modified phage lambda PL promoter with tet operator sites (Lutz and Bujard, 1997)
   2740..2758    -  promoter       PLtetO-1 promoter (fragment): modified phage lambda PL promoter with tet operator sites (Lutz and Bujard, 1997)
   2785..2803    -  promoter       PLtetO-1 promoter (fragment): modified phage lambda PL promoter with tet operator sites (Lutz and Bujard, 1997)
   2813..2832    -  promoter       tight TRE promoter (fragment): Tet-responsive promoter PTight, consisting of seven tet operator sequences followed by the minimal CMV promoter
   2842..2862    -  promoter       PLtetO-1 promoter (fragment): modified phage lambda PL promoter with tet operator sites (Lutz and Bujard, 1997)
   2888..2907    -  promoter       PLtetO-1 promoter (fragment): modified phage lambda PL promoter with tet operator sites (Lutz and Bujard, 1997)
   2917..2936    -  promoter       PLtetO-1 promoter (fragment): modified phage lambda PL promoter with tet operator sites (Lutz and Bujard, 1997)
   2945..2964    -  promoter       tight TRE promoter (fragment): Tet-responsive promoter PTight, consisting of seven tet operator sequences followed by the minimal CMV promoter
   2990..3009    -  promoter       PLtetO-1 promoter (fragment): modified phage lambda PL promoter with tet operator sites (Lutz and Bujard, 1997)
   3019..3038    -  promoter       PLtetO-1 promoter (fragment): modified phage lambda PL promoter with tet operator sites (Lutz and Bujard, 1997)
   3048..3067    -  promoter       tight TRE promoter (fragment): Tet-responsive promoter PTight, consisting of seven tet operator sequences followed by the minimal CMV promoter
   3093..3112    -  promoter       PLtetO-1 promoter (fragment): modified phage lambda PL promoter with tet operator sites (Lutz and Bujard, 1997)
   3122..3141    -  promoter       PLtetO-1 promoter (fragment): modified phage lambda PL promoter with tet operator sites (Lutz and Bujard, 1997)
   3151..3171    -  promoter       PLtetO-1 promoter (fragment): modified phage lambda PL promoter with tet operator sites (Lutz and Bujard, 1997)
   3196..3215    -  promoter       PLtetO-1 promoter (fragment): modified phage lambda PL promoter with tet operator sites (Lutz and Bujard, 1997)
   3224..3244    -  protein_bind   tetracycline response element (fragment): contains seven copies of the tetracycline operator tetO tetracycline repressor TetR
   3255..3273    -  promoter       PLtetO-1 promoter (fragment): modified phage lambda PL promoter with tet operator sites (Lutz and Bujard, 1997)
   3298..3318    -  promoter       PLtetO-1 promoter (fragment): modified phage lambda PL promoter with tet operator sites (Lutz and Bujard, 1997)
   3329..3348    -  promoter       PLtetO-1 promoter (fragment): modified phage lambda PL promoter with tet operator sites (Lutz and Bujard, 1997)
   3357..3376    -  promoter       tight TRE promoter (fragment): Tet-responsive promoter PTight, consisting of seven tet operator sequences followed by the minimal CMV promoter
   3399..3421    -  promoter       PLtetO-1 promoter (fragment): modified phage lambda PL promoter with tet operator sites (Lutz and Bujard, 1997)
   3430..3450    -  promoter       PLtetO-1 promoter (fragment): modified phage lambda PL promoter with tet operator sites (Lutz and Bujard, 1997)
   3461..3482    -  promoter       H1-2O2 promoter (fragment): doxycycline-inducible variant of the human H1 RNA promoter (Henriksen et al., 2007)
   3506..3525    -  promoter       PLtetO-1 promoter (fragment): modified phage lambda PL promoter with tet operator sites (Lutz and Bujard, 1997)
   3535..3554    -  promoter       PLtetO-1 promoter (fragment): modified phage lambda PL promoter with tet operator sites (Lutz and Bujard, 1997)
   3564..3582    -  promoter       PLtetO-1 promoter (fragment): modified phage lambda PL promoter with tet operator sites (Lutz and Bujard, 1997)
   3609..3627    -  promoter       PLtetO-1 promoter (fragment): modified phage lambda PL promoter with tet operator sites (Lutz and Bujard, 1997)
   3637..3656    -  promoter       tight TRE promoter (fragment): Tet-responsive promoter PTight, consisting of seven tet operator sequences followed by the minimal CMV promoter
   3666..3685    -  promoter       tight TRE promoter (fragment): Tet-responsive promoter PTight, consisting of seven tet operator sequences followed by the minimal CMV promoter
   3710..3730    -  promoter       PLtetO-1 promoter (fragment): modified phage lambda PL promoter with tet operator sites (Lutz and Bujard, 1997)
   3741..3760    -  promoter       H1-2O2 promoter (fragment): doxycycline-inducible variant of the human H1 RNA promoter (Henriksen et al., 2007)
   3770..3788    -  protein_bind   tet operator: tetO; bacterial operator O2 for the tetR and tetA genes tetracycline repressor TetR
   3813..3833    -  promoter       PLtetO-1 promoter (fragment): modified phage lambda PL promoter with tet operator sites (Lutz and Bujard, 1997)
   3844..3863    -  promoter       PLtetO-1 promoter (fragment): modified phage lambda PL promoter with tet operator sites (Lutz and Bujard, 1997)
   3871..3891    -  promoter       PLtetO-1 promoter (fragment): modified phage lambda PL promoter with tet operator sites (Lutz and Bujard, 1997)
   3918..3937    -  promoter       PLtetO-1 promoter (fragment): modified phage lambda PL promoter with tet operator sites (Lutz and Bujard, 1997)
   3947..3965    -  protein_bind   tet operator: tetO; bacterial operator O2 for the tetR and tetA genes tetracycline repressor TetR
   3976..3995    -  promoter       PLtetO-1 promoter (fragment): modified phage lambda PL promoter with tet operator sites (Lutz and Bujard, 1997)
   4021..4042    -  promoter       H1-2O2 promoter (fragment): doxycycline-inducible variant of the human H1 RNA promoter (Henriksen et al., 2007)
   4049..4068    -  promoter       tight TRE promoter (fragment): Tet-responsive promoter PTight, consisting of seven tet operator sequences followed by the minimal CMV promoter
   4079..4098    -  promoter       PLtetO-1 promoter (fragment): modified phage lambda PL promoter with tet operator sites (Lutz and Bujard, 1997)
   4124..4142    -  promoter       PLtetO-1 promoter (fragment): modified phage lambda PL promoter with tet operator sites (Lutz and Bujard, 1997)
   4153..4172    -  promoter       PLtetO-1 promoter (fragment): modified phage lambda PL promoter with tet operator sites (Lutz and Bujard, 1997)
   4182..4200    -  promoter       PLtetO-1 promoter (fragment): modified phage lambda PL promoter with tet operator sites (Lutz and Bujard, 1997)
   4226..4245    -  promoter       tight TRE promoter (fragment): Tet-responsive promoter PTight, consisting of seven tet operator sequences followed by the minimal CMV promoter
   4256..4274    -  protein_bind   tet operator: tetO; bacterial operator O2 for the tetR and tetA genes tetracycline repressor TetR
   4285..4303    -  protein_bind   tet operator: tetO; bacterial operator O2 for the tetR and tetA genes tetracycline repressor TetR
   4328..4348    -  protein_bind   tetracycline response element (fragment): contains seven copies of the tetracycline operator tetO tetracycline repressor TetR
   4359..4378    -  promoter       PLtetO-1 promoter (fragment): modified phage lambda PL promoter with tet operator sites (Lutz and Bujard, 1997)
   4388..4406    -  promoter       PLtetO-1 promoter (fragment): modified phage lambda PL promoter with tet operator sites (Lutz and Bujard, 1997)
   4433..4451    -  protein_bind   tet operator: tetO; bacterial operator O2 for the tetR and tetA genes tetracycline repressor TetR
   4460..4480    -  protein_bind   tetracycline response element (fragment): contains seven copies of the tetracycline operator tetO tetracycline repressor TetR
   4490..4510    -  promoter       PLtetO-1 promoter (fragment): modified phage lambda PL promoter with tet operator sites (Lutz and Bujard, 1997)
   4534..4555    -  promoter       PLtetO-1 promoter (fragment): modified phage lambda PL promoter with tet operator sites (Lutz and Bujard, 1997)
   4565..4584    -  promoter       PLtetO-1 promoter (fragment): modified phage lambda PL promoter with tet operator sites (Lutz and Bujard, 1997)
   4594..4618    -  promoter       H1-2O2 promoter (fragment): doxycycline-inducible variant of the human H1 RNA promoter (Henriksen et al., 2007)
   4637..4657    -  promoter       PLtetO-1 promoter (fragment): modified phage lambda PL promoter with tet operator sites (Lutz and Bujard, 1997)
   4666..4687    -  promoter       PLtetO-1 promoter (fragment): modified phage lambda PL promoter with tet operator sites (Lutz and Bujard, 1997)
   4697..4720    -  promoter       H1-2O2 promoter (fragment): doxycycline-inducible variant of the human H1 RNA promoter (Henriksen et al., 2007)
   4740..4760    -  promoter       PLtetO-1 promoter (fragment): modified phage lambda PL promoter with tet operator sites (Lutz and Bujard, 1997)
   4769..4789    -  protein_bind   tetracycline response element (fragment): contains seven copies of the tetracycline operator tetO tetracycline repressor TetR
   4800..4818    -  promoter       PLtetO-1 promoter (fragment): modified phage lambda PL promoter with tet operator sites (Lutz and Bujard, 1997)
   4842..4863    -  promoter       PLtetO-1 promoter (fragment): modified phage lambda PL promoter with tet operator sites (Lutz and Bujard, 1997)
   4874..4892    -  promoter       PLtetO-1 promoter (fragment): modified phage lambda PL promoter with tet operator sites (Lutz and Bujard, 1997)
   4902..4921    -  promoter       tight TRE promoter (fragment): Tet-responsive promoter PTight, consisting of seven tet operator sequences followed by the minimal CMV promoter
   4941..4966    -  promoter       PLtetO-1 promoter (fragment): modified phage lambda PL promoter with tet operator sites (Lutz and Bujard, 1997)
   4977..4995    -  promoter       PLtetO-1 promoter (fragment): modified phage lambda PL promoter with tet operator sites (Lutz and Bujard, 1997)
   5005..5024    -  promoter       tight TRE promoter (fragment): Tet-responsive promoter PTight, consisting of seven tet operator sequences followed by the minimal CMV promoter
   5051..5069    -  protein_bind   tet operator: tetO; bacterial operator O2 for the tetR and tetA genes tetracycline repressor TetR
   5072..5098    -  promoter       tight TRE promoter (fragment): Tet-responsive promoter PTight, consisting of seven tet operator sequences followed by the minimal CMV promoter
   5109..5128    -  promoter       PLtetO-1 promoter (fragment): modified phage lambda PL promoter with tet operator sites (Lutz and Bujard, 1997)
   5152..5172    -  promoter       PLtetO-1 promoter (fragment): modified phage lambda PL promoter with tet operator sites (Lutz and Bujard, 1997)
   5181..5201    -  promoter       PLtetO-1 promoter (fragment): modified phage lambda PL promoter with tet operator sites (Lutz and Bujard, 1997)
   5212..5231    -  promoter       PLtetO-1 promoter (fragment): modified phage lambda PL promoter with tet operator sites (Lutz and Bujard, 1997)
   5256..5275    -  promoter       tight TRE promoter (fragment): Tet-responsive promoter PTight, consisting of seven tet operator sequences followed by the minimal CMV promoter
   5285..5304    -  promoter       tight TRE promoter (fragment): Tet-responsive promoter PTight, consisting of seven tet operator sequences followed by the minimal CMV promoter
   5315..5334    -  promoter       PLtetO-1 promoter (fragment): modified phage lambda PL promoter with tet operator sites (Lutz and Bujard, 1997)
   5360..5384    -  promoter       H1-2O2 promoter (fragment): doxycycline-inducible variant of the human H1 RNA promoter (Henriksen et al., 2007)
   5388..5407    -  promoter       tight TRE promoter (fragment): Tet-responsive promoter PTight, consisting of seven tet operator sequences followed by the minimal CMV promoter
   5418..5436    -  promoter       PLtetO-1 promoter (fragment): modified phage lambda PL promoter with tet operator sites (Lutz and Bujard, 1997)
   5462..5481    -  promoter       PLtetO-1 promoter (fragment): modified phage lambda PL promoter with tet operator sites (Lutz and Bujard, 1997)
   5491..5511    -  promoter       PLtetO-1 promoter (fragment): modified phage lambda PL promoter with tet operator sites (Lutz and Bujard, 1997)
   5521..5540    -  promoter       PLtetO-1 promoter (fragment): modified phage lambda PL promoter with tet operator sites (Lutz and Bujard, 1997)
   5566..5585    -  promoter       PLtetO-1 promoter (fragment): modified phage lambda PL promoter with tet operator sites (Lutz and Bujard, 1997)
   5595..5613    -  promoter       PLtetO-1 promoter (fragment): modified phage lambda PL promoter with tet operator sites (Lutz and Bujard, 1997)
   5624..5650    -  promoter       TPGI promoter (fragment): S. cerevisiae GAL1 promoter modified to contain two copies of the tet operator (Ellis et al., 2009)
   5668..5687    -  promoter       PLtetO-1 promoter (fragment): modified phage lambda PL promoter with tet operator sites (Lutz and Bujard, 1997)
   5698..5717    -  promoter       PLtetO-1 promoter (fragment): modified phage lambda PL promoter with tet operator sites (Lutz and Bujard, 1997)
   5726..5745    -  promoter       PLtetO-1 promoter (fragment): modified phage lambda PL promoter with tet operator sites (Lutz and Bujard, 1997)
   5812..5837    +  misc_feature   SA: splice acceptor site
   5840..6121    +  CDS            dnaE-N (fragment): DPO3A_SYNY3 - Experimental evidence at protein level: Swiss-Prot protein existence level 1. DNA polymerase III is a complex, multichain enzyme responsible for most of the replicative synthesis in bacteria. This DNA polymerase also exhibits 3' to 5' exonuclease activity. The alpha chain is the DNA polymerase (By similarity). From Synechocystis sp. (strain PCC 6803 / Kazusa).
   6203..6227    +  CDS            3xFLAG (fragment): three tandem FLAG® epitope tags
   6280..6304    +  CDS            3xFLAG (fragment): three tandem FLAG® epitope tags, followed by an enterokinase cleavage site
   6305..7084    +  CDS            aphA1: KKA1_ECOLX - Also known as nptI. Protein inferred from homology: Swiss-Prot protein existence level 3. Resistance to kanamycin and structurally-related aminoglycosides, including amikacin. From Escherichia coli.
   7286..8140    +  CDS            SOX2 (fragment): SOX2_HUMAN - Experimental evidence at protein level: Swiss-Prot protein existence level 1. Transcription factor that forms a trimeric complex with OCT4 on DNA and controls the expression of a number of genes involved in embryonic development such as YES1, FGF4, UTF1 and ZFP206 (By similarity). Binds to the proximal enhancer region of NANOG (By similarity). Critical for early embryogenesis and for embryonic stem cell pluripotency (PubMed:18035408). Downstream SRRT target that mediates the promotion of neural stem cell self-renewal (By similarity). Keeps neural cells undifferentiated by countera
   8322..8340    -  promoter       T3 promoter: promoter for bacteriophage T3 RNA polymerase
   8385..8401    -  protein_bind   lac operator: The lac repressor binds to the lac operator to inhibit transcription in E. coli. This inhibition can be relieved by adding lactose or isopropyl-β-D-thiogalactopyranoside (IPTG). lac repressor encoded by lacI
   8409..8439    -  promoter       lac promoter: promoter for the E. coli lac operon
   8454..8475    -  protein_bind   CAP binding site: CAP binding activates transcription in the presence of cAMP. E. coli catabolite activator protein
   8488..8578    -  CDS            lacI (fragment): lac repressor; lacI; The lac repressor binds to the lac operator to inhibit transcription in E. coli. This inhibition can be relieved by adding lactose or isopropyl-β-D-thiogalactopyranoside (IPTG).
   8756..9344    -  rep_origin     ori: high-copy-number ColE1/pMB1/pBR322/pUC origin of replication
   9515..10375   -  CDS            AmpR: β-lactamase; bla; confers resistance to ampicillin, carbenicillin, and related antibiotics
  10376..10480   -  promoter       AmpR promoter: bla
>Addgene plasmid #174884 | pTV-Sox2_5prime-1000-24MS96T-3F_NeoR | depositor full sequence | sequence record 339243 | pTV-Sox2_5prime-1000-24MS96T-3F_NeoR sequence 10503 bps
CTAAATTGTAAGCGTTAATATTTTGTTAAAATTCGCGTTAAATTTTTGTTAAATCAGCTCATTTTTTAAC
CAATAGGCCGAAATCGGCAAAATCCCTTATAAATCAAAAGAATAGACCGAGATAGGGT
[37 nt withheld, positions 129-165]
AAAGAACGTGGACTCCAACGTCAAAGG
[49 nt withheld, positions 193-241]
T
[91 nt withheld, positions 243-333]
G
[124 nt withheld, positions 335-458]
CCCATTCGCCATTCAGGCTGCGCAACTGTTGGGAAGGGCGATCGGTGCGGGCCTCTTCGCTATTACGCCA
GCTGGCGAAAGGGGGATGTGCTGCAAGGCGATTAAGTTGGGTAACGCCAGGGTTTTCCCAGTCACGACGT
TGTAAAACGACGGCCAGTGAGCGCGCGTAATACGACTCACTATAGGGCGAATTGGTTTGACATGCCTGCA
AGTGCAGGGAGCGCAGTGCCGCGGATGAGCGCAGAAACAATGGCACACCACCTCCGGCTCTGCCAGCTTC
CTGAAATACTAGTTGGACAGTCGCCCTGAACCACCCATGGGCCTTGCCCCACCCTGGCCCCAGCTTCCCG
CGCCCCATCCACCCTTATGTATCCAAGAGAGAGCCAATATTCCGTAGCATGGGGGAAAGGAGCTGTCGTC
TTGGTGCTGTTTACCCACTTCCTTCGAACAGGCGTGCGCCGTGACCTGTTGCTGAAAACGGGGGGCGGGG
GGGGGGGATACAAAGGTTCCCCAGCGGCCGGCTGCGGGCCCGCCTCCCCCGCGCGGTTCGGGGCACAGCG
CTCTGCTGGGCTCGGCTCGGCGGCGCGGCAGGCCCCGCCCCCTTTCATGCAAAACCCTCTGGCGAGGCTG
GGCTCGGGCGCAGGAGCCGGCGCTCGCTGATTGGCCGCCGGAAACCCATTTATTCCCTGACAGCCCCCAT
CACATGGATGGTTGTCTATTAACTTGTTCAAAAAAGTATCAGGAGTTGTCAAGGCAGAGAAGAGAGTGTT
TGCAAAAAGGGAAAAGTACTTTGCTGCCTCTTTAAGACTAGGGCTGGGAGAAAGAAGAGGAGAGAGAAAG
AAAGGAGAGAAGTTTGGAGCCCGAGGCTTAAGCCTTTCCAAAAACTAATCACAACAATCGCGGCGGCCCG
AGGAGGAGAGCGCCTGTTTTTTCATCCCAATTGCACTTCGCCCGTCTCGAGCTCCGCTTCCCCCCAACTA
TTCTCCGCCAGATCTCCGCGCAGGGCCGTGCACGCCGAGGCCCCCGCCCGCGGCCCCTGCATCCCGGCCC
CCGAGCGCGGCCCCCACAGTCCCGGCCGGGCCGAGGGTTGGCGGCCGCCGGCGGGCCGCGCCCGCGCCCA
GCGCCCGCATGTATAACATGATGGAGACGGAGCTGAAGCCGCCGGGCCCGCAGCAAGCTTCGGGGGGCGG
CGGCGGAGGAGGCAACGCCACGGCGGCGGCGACCGGCCAGGTAAGCGATAAGTATTCGATCATGCATTGG
TTAGCGGCCGCGAATTCGCCCTTGGATCCGGAATGACCACCAGGCATTCCGATGCCACGATGGACCATCA
GGCCATCGAGCTGCAGAAGTGACGACCACGCACTTCGGAGTGACAGAGGAGGATCACCCCTCTGGCCACC
AGAGTAGAGCATCAGCCTACTCACAGAGCCTACGGAGGACCACCCCGTAGGAGTAGAGCGAGGAGCACCA
GCCCTCGCGTGTGACGCACGAGCATCAGCCGTGCGATGGTAAGATCCGGAATGACCACCAGGCATTCCTC
CAAGGCGATGGACCATCAGGCCATCGAGGACTCGAAGTGACGACCACGCACTTCGTGAAGGCAGAGGAGG
ATCACCCCTCTGCCCACAGGAGTAGAGCATCAGCCTACTCCAAGCAGCTACGGAGGACCACCCCGTAGAA
GTAGGGCGAGGAGCACCAGCCCTCGCCATGGTGGCACGAGCATCAGCCGTGCAGGGTATAGATCCGGAAT
GACCACCAGGCATTCCTGGCCAACGATGGACCATCAGGCCATCGGCATAGCGAAGTGACGACCACGCACT
TCAGGGTAGCAGAGGAGGATCACCCCTCTGGCCACACGAGTAGAGCATCAGCCTACTCCACAGGACTACG
GAGGACCACCCCGTAGAAAGTGGGCGAGGAGCACCAGCCCTCGCCGTGATGGCACGAGCATCAGCCGTGC
GTTAGGAAGATCTCGATTCGATGCAGCCTAGTTAGGGGTCGACTAGTCTACTCACTATCTCTATCACTGA
TAGGGAAACCTTCCTCTCTCTATCACTGATAGGGACCTTTTCCCTTCTCTATCACTGATAGGGACCCATA
TTCTCCTAGTTTAACTTCTATCTCTATCACTGATAGGGAAACTCACTTCTCTCTATCACTGATAGGGACC
TTATCCCCTCTCTATCACTGATAGGGATATTATATTTCCTAGTATTCACCTCCTCTCTATCACTGATAGG
GATTCACCATTTTCTCTATCACTGATAGGGATATTTCCTTCTCTCTATCACTGATAGGGACATATTTTTC
CCTAGTCAATCCTCACTCTCTATCACTGATAGGGACTAACAAAATTCTCTATCACTGATAGGGAAAACCA
AACATCTCTATCACTGATAGGGATCATCATTTTCCTAGTATAACCATACTCTCTATCACTGATAGGGATC
ACCCCCACTCTCTATCACTGATAGGGATTACACAACTTCTCTATCACTGATAGGGACTCTCTTTATCCTA
GTCACATTAACATCTCTATCACTGATAGGGACACCTTTTCATCTCTATCACTGATAGGGACATCCATTAT
TCTCTATCACTGATAGGGACATTAACTCTCCTAGTAAAATCCCCATCTCTATCACTGATAGGGAAACCTC
ATCATCTCTATCACTGATAGGGAATCTATTCCATCTCTATCACTGATAGGGATATCTTTTATCCTAGTCC
TAACATCATCTCTATCACTGATAGGGAACCCAAACTTTCTCTATCACTGATAGGGACCAATTTACCTCTC
TATCACTGATAGGGAATCTTCTTATCCTAGTACAAAACTAATCTCTATCACTGATAGGGAATCCCTCCCT
TCTCTATCACTGATAGGGATACCTTTCCTTCTCTATCACTGATAGGGAATTACTTTTACCTAGTAATACC
TCAATCTCTATCACTGATAGGGAAAATCACTAATCTCTATCACTGATAGGGATTTTTATTATTCTCTATC
ACTGATAGGGAACTCCTTTAACCTAGTCTATTCCATTTCTCTATCACTGATAGGGATTCACTACCCTCTC
TATCACTGATAGGGATTATTTCTTCTCTCTATCACTGATAGGGAATTTTTCCTTCCTAGTACCATAACCC
TCTCTATCACTGATAGGGAACACCAATATTCTCTATCACTGATAGGGACATTATTTATTCTCTATCACTG
ATAGGGAATTATTACTCCCTAGTTCTTACATTATCTCTATCACTGATAGGGAACCCCTCTCCTCTCTATC
ACTGATAGGGATATCAATCACTCTCTATCACTGATAGGGACCTATTATACCCTAGTCCAATATATATCTC
TATCACTGATAGGGACCACACTTCTTCTCTATCACTGATAGGGATCACCTTATATCTCTATCACTGATAG
GGACACTCTCTATCCTAGTCCAATCCTTTTCTCTATCACTGATAGGGATAAACACATCTCTCTATCACTG
ATAGGGATACATTTTACTCTCTATCACTGATAGGGATTCTCCCTTTCCTAGTCTTAACTTCTTCTCTATC
ACTGATAGGGATTTTTCCAATTCTCTATCACTGATAGGGAATCACTTCATTCTCTATCACTGATAGGGAT
TATTTCTCCCCTAGTTCACTCCTACTCTCTATCACTGATAGGGACTCCCAATATTCTCTATCACTGATAG
GGATATTTTTCTCTCTCTATCACTGATAGGGACACCTCCTCTCCTAGTTACCACAACTTCTCTATCACTG
ATAGGGAATACTCTCAATCTCTATCACTGATAGGGATTTCTATTTCTCTCTATCACTGATAGGGAATACC
CTCTACCTAGTAACAAATCTTTCTCTATCACTGATAGGGAATAATATATCTCTCTATCACTGATAGGGAT
CTTATACCCTCTCTATCACTGATAGGGACCTTCCACCTCCTAGTTAATCAAATATCTCTATCACTGATAG
GGATAATCTACTTTCTCTATCACTGATAGGGAAACTCATCCATCTCTATCACTGATAGGGATTTTTAACT
TCCTAGTATCCATTCTATCTCTATCACTGATAGGGATAATACAAACTCTCTATCACTGATAGGGATACTC
TCCTTTCTCTATCACTGATAGGGACCTTATTTTCCCTAGTATAATCCCTATCTCTATCACTGATAGGGAA
CATTAACTATCTCTATCACTGATAGGGATTTTATTCCTTCTCTATCACTGATAGGGAACTTACCTATCCT
AGTATACCCATAATCTCTATCACTGATAGGGAAACCAAAATTTCTCTATCACTGATAGGGAATCCAATTA
CTCTCTATCACTGATAGGGATTTCTATCTCCCTAGTTTAAAACCAATCTCTATCACTGATAGGGAACCCC
TAAACTCTCTATCACTGATAGGGATTTCTCTTATTCTCTATCACTGATAGGGACCTTCTCTCACCTAGTC
TACTCACTATCTCTATCACTGATAGGGAAACCTTCCTCTCTCTATCACTGATAGGGACCTTTTCCCTTCT
CTATCACTGATAGGGACCCATATTCTCCTAGTACACTATAAATCTCTATCACTGATAGGGAAAACATACC
TTCTCTATCACTGATAGGGACTATATTTTTTCTCTATCACTGATAGGGATCTAATACTTCCTAGTACTTT
AAATATCTCTATCACTGATAGGGAATCTACTAAATCTCTATCACTGATAGGGACCCATAAACTTCTCTAT
CACTGATAGGGATATTCTTTAACCTAGTACAATACCATTCTCTATCACTGATAGGGACCCCCCTAATTCT
CTATCACTGATAGGGAATTTTTTTCCTCTCTATCACTGATAGGGATTATCTCTTCCCTAGTTCCTCTTAA
ATCTCTATCACTGATAGGGATCTCACTACTTCTCTATCACTGATAGGGAAACTCATAACTCTCTATCACT
GATAGGGAAAATTATCTTCCTAGTAAAACACCTATCTCTATCACTGATAGGGATATTATACCATCTCTAT
CACTGATAGGGATTTATCATTTTCTCTATCACTGATAGGGATTTTTACCATCCTAGTTAAAAATATCTCT
CTATCACTGATAGGGATCACTAACTCTCTCTATCACTGATAGGGAACTATTCTATTCTCTATCACTGATA
GGGACACTTTTTAACCTAGTACATTACCCATCTCTATCACTGATAGGGAACCTATCTCTTCTCTATCACT
GATAGGGATATTTTTTCATCTCTATCACTGATAGGGAAAACTTTACACCTAGGATTACCCTGTTATCCCT
ACTCGACATCGATTAGCTGATACGATAAAGCTTCTGACCTCTTCTCTTCCTCCCACAGGGATGTCTGAGC
TACGATACAGAGATCCTCACAGTTGAGTACGGATTTCTGCCCATTGGCAAAATAGTCGAGGAAAGGATTG
AATGCACAGTTTACACAGTGGACAAGAATGGCTTTGTCTATACACAGCCAATAGCCCAGTGGCATAACCG
AGGAGAGCAAGAGGTATTCGAGTATTGTCTCGAAGATGGGAGTATCATCCGAGCCACCAAAGACCACAAA
TTCATGACAACAGACGGACAAATGCTGCCTATTGACGAAATATTTGAGAGAGGTTTGGATCTGAAGCAGG
TTGACGGGCTGCCCGCCGGAGCCGGTGCCGGAGCTGCAAGCGGGAAAGAGAAAACACATGTTTCCCGGCC
TAGGGATTACAAGGATGACGACGATAAGGGCACTGCAAGCAGTGACTATAAGGATGATGATGACAAAGGG
TCTGGTGGGGGCGACTATAAGGATGACGATGACAAGCGGCCTAGGCTTAATAGCAACATGGACGCAGACC
TTTATGGATATAAGTGGGCTCGCGACAATGTAGGACAGAGCGGCGCTACTATTTATCGGCTCTATGGAAA
ACCCGATGCTCCCGAGCTGTTCCTGAAGCACGGCAAGGGATCCGTAGCAAACGACGTTACAGACGAAATG
GTACGACTCAACTGGTTGACAGAATTTATGCCCCTGCCCACTATCAAGCACTTCATAAGAACTCCTGATG
ACGCTTGGCTGCTGACAACCGCAATCCCCGGTAAAACAGCATTCCAGGTCCTTGAAGAGTATCCAGACTC
TGGTGAGAATATTGTGGACGCACTGGCAGTATTCCTCAGGCGGCTCCACAGTATTCCTGTTTGCAATTGT
CCCTTTAACTCTGACAGGGTATTCAGGCTCGCCCAGGCCCAATCACGAATGAATAATGGCTTGGTTGATG
CAAGCGATTTCGATGATGAACGCAATGGCTGGCCTGTTGAACAAGTTTGGAAAGAAATGCACAAGCTCCT
GCCCTTTTCACCCGATTCTGTAGTGACTCACGGGGACTTCAGCCTCGACAATTTGATCTTCGATGAAGGA
AAGCTTATCGGCTGCATAGATGTTGGGCGCGTTGGGATAGCCGACAGATACCAGGACCTGGCCATATTGT
GGAATTGTCTCGGCGAGTTTTCCCCTAGCTTGCAAAAACGGCTCTTTCAGAAGTATGGCATAGATAACCC
CGACATGAATAAACTTCAATTCCATCTGATGCTTGACGAGTTCTTCGGAACTGCTGGAGCTGGAGCTGGG
GCTGTAAAGGGAGGAGGTGGATCTGGTGGAGGAGGTAGTGGAGGAGGTGGAAGTGGTGGGGGAGTAAAGA
TCATCAGTCGAAAATCCCTGGGCACCCAAAATGTATACGATATTGGGGTCGAGAAAGATCACAATTTTCT
CCTGAAGAATGGTCTGGTTGCAAGCAATTGCTTCGGCAACCAGAAGAACAGCCCGGACCGCGTCAAGAGG
CCCATGAACGCCTTCATGGTATGGTCCCGGGGGCAGCGGCGTAAGATGGCCCAGGAGAACCCCAAGATGC
ACAACTCGGAGATCAGCAAGCGCCTGGGCGCGGAGTGGAAACTTTTGTCCGAGACCGAGAAGCGGCCGTT
CATCGACGAGGCCAAGCGGCTGCGCGCTCTGCACATGAAGGAGCACCCGGATTATAAATACCGGCCGCGG
CGGAAAACCAAGACGCTCATGAAGAAGGATAAGTACACGCTTCCCGGAGGCTTGCTGGCCCCCGGCGGGA
ACAGCATGGCGAGCGGGGTTGGGGTGGGCGCCGGCCTGGGTGCGGGCGTGAACCAGCGCATGGACAGCTA
CGCGCACATGAACGGCTGGAGCAACGGCAGCTACAGCATGATGCAGGAGCAGCTGGGCTACCCGCAGCAC
CCGGGCCTCAACGCTCACGGCGCGGCACAGATGCAACCGATGCACCGCTACGACGTCAGCGCCCTGCAGT
ACAACTCCATGACCAGCTCGCAGACCTACATGAACGGCTCGCCCACCTACAGCATGTCCTACTCGCAGCA
GGGCACCCCCGGTATGGCGCTGGGCTCCATGGGCTCTGTGGTCAAGTCCGAGGCCAGCTCCAGCCCCCCC
GTGGTTACCTCTTCCTCCCACTCCAGGGCGCCCTGCCAGGCCGGGGACCTCCGGGACATGATCAGCATGT
ACCTCCCCGGCGCCGAGGTGCCGGAGCCCGCTGCGCCCAGTAGACTGCACATGGCCCAGCACTACCAGAG
CGGCCCGGTGCCCGGCACGGCCATTAACGGCACACTGCCCCTGTCGCACATGTGAGGGCTGGACTGCGAA
CTGGAGAAGGGGAGAGATTTTCAAAGAGATACAAGGGAATTGGGAGGGGTGCAAAAAGAGGAGAGTAGGA
AAAATCTGATAATGCTCAAAAGGAAAAAAAATCTCCGCAGCGAAACGACAGCTGCGGCCTGCACTTGCAG
GCATGTCAAACCAGCTTTTGTTCCCTTTAGTGAGGGTTAATTGCGCGCTTGGCGTAATCATGGTCATAGC
TGTTTCCTGTGTGAAATTGTTATCCGCTCACAATTCCACACAACATACGAGCCGGAAGCATAAAGTGTAA
AGCCTGGGGTGCCTAATGAGTGAGCTAACTCACATTAATTGCGTTGCGCTCACTGCCCGCTTTCCAGTCG
GGAAACCTGTCGTGCCAGCTGCATTAATGAATCGGCCAACGCGCGGGGAGAGGCGGTTTGCGTATTGGGC
CGCTTCCTCGCTCACTGACTCGCTGCGCTCGGTCGTTCGGCTGCGGCGAGCGGTATCAGCTCACTCAAAG
GCGGTAATACGGTTATCCACAGAATCAGGGGATAACGCAGGAAAGAACATGTGAGCAAAAGGCCAGCAAA
AGGCCAGGAACCGTAAAAAGGCCGCGTTGCTGGCGTTTTTCCATAGGCTCCGCCCCCCTGACGAGCATCA
CAAAAATCGACGCTCAAGTCAGAGGTGGCGAAACCCGACAGGACTATAAAGATACCAGGCGTTTCCCCCT
GGAAGCTCCCTCGTGCGCTCTCCTGTTCCGACCCTGCCGCTTACCGGATACCTGTCCGCCTTTCTCCCTT
CGGGAAGCGTGGCGCTTTCTCATAGCTCACGCTGTAGGTATCTCAGTTCGGTGTAGGTCGTTCGCTCCAA
GCTGGGCTGTGTGCACGAACCCCCCGTTCAGCCCGACCGCTGCGCCTTATCCGGTAACTATCGTCTTGAG
TCCAACCCGGTAAGACACGACTTATCGCCACTGGCAGCAGCCACTGGTAACAGGATTAGCAGAGCGAGGT
ATGTAGGCGGTGCTACAGAGTTCTTGAAGTGGTGGCCTAACTACGGCTACACTAGAAGGACAGTATTTGG
TATCTGCGCTCTGCTGAAGCCAGTTACCTTCGGAAAAAGAGTTGGTAGCTCTTGATCCGGCAAACAAACC
ACCGCTGGTAGCGGTGGTTTTTTTGTTTGCAAGCAGCAGATTACGCGCAGAAAAAAAGGATCTCAAGAAG
ATCCTTTGATCTTTTCTACGGGGTCTGACGCTCAGTGGAACGAAAACTCACGTTAAGGGATTTTGGTCAT
GAGATTATCAAAAAGGATCTTCACCTAGATCCTTTTAAATTAAAAATGAAGTTTTAAATCAATCTAAAGT
ATATATGAGTAAACTTGGTCTGACAGTTACCAATGCTTAATCAGTGAGGCACCTATCTCAGCGATCTGTC
TATTTCGTTCATCCATAGTTGCCTGACTCCCCGTCGTGTAGATAACTACGATACGGGAGGGCTTACCATC
TGGCCCCAGTGCTGCAATGATACCGCGGCTGCCACGCTCACCGGCTCCAGATTTATCAGCAATAAACCAG
CCAGCCGGAAGGGCCGAGCGCAGAAGTGGTCCTGCAACTTTATCCGCCTCCATCCAGTCTATTAATTGTT
GCCGGGAAGCTAGAGTAAGTAGTTCGCCAGTTAATAGTTTGCGCAACGTTGTTGCCATTGCTACAGGCAT
CGTGGTGTCACGCTCGTCGTTTGGTATGGCTTCATTCAGCTCCGGTTCCCAACGATCAAGGCGAGTTACA
TGATCCCCCATGTTGTGCAAAAAAGCGGTTAGCTCCTTCGGTCCTCCGATCGTTGTCAGAAGTAAGTTGG
CCGCAGTGTTATCACTCATGGTTATGGCAGCACTGCATAATTCTCTTACTGTCATGCCATCCGTAAGATG
CTTTTCTGTGACTGGTGAGTACTCAACCAAGTCATTCTGAGAATAGTGTATGCGGCGACCGAGTTGCTCT
TGCCCGGCGTCAATACGGGATAATACCGCGCCACATAGCAGAACTTTAAAAGTGCTCATCATTGGAAAAC
GTTCTTCGGGGCGAAAACTCTCAAGGATCTTACCGCTGTTGAGATCCAGTTCGATGTAACCCACTCGTGC
ACCCAACTGATCTTCAGCATCTTTTACTTTCACCAGCGTTTCTGGGTGAGCAAAAACAGGAAGGCAAAAT
GCCGCAAAAAAGGGAATAAGGGCGACACGGAAATGTTGAATACTCATACTCTTCCTTTTTCAATATTATT
GAAGCATTTATCAGGGTTATTGTCTCATGAGCGGATACATATTTGAATGTATTTAGAAAAATAAACAAAT
AGGGGTTCCGCGCACATTTCCCCGAAAAGTGCCAC
