Features (pLannotate 1.2.2; 113 found; start..end, strand, type, name):
     30..458     -  rep_origin     f1 ori (sequence partly withheld): f1 bacteriophage origin of replication; arrow indicates direction of (+) strand synthesis
    463..618     -  CDS            lacZα (fragment): LacZα fragment of β-galactosidase; lacZ fragment
    626..644     +  promoter       T7 promoter: promoter for bacteriophage T7 RNA polymerase
    939..955     +  promoter       chicken β-actin promoter (fragment): contains a 21-bp deletion relative to the standard chicken β-actin promoter
   1587..1637    +  CDS            Sox2 (fragment): SOX2_MOUSE - Also known as Sox-2. Experimental evidence at protein level: Swiss-Prot protein existence level 1. Transcription factor that forms a trimeric complex with POU5F1 (OCT3/4) on DNA and controls the expression of a number of genes involved in embryonic development such as YES1, FGF4, UTF1 and ZFP206 (PubMed:15863505, PubMed:17097055, PubMed:19740739). Binds to the proximal enhancer region of NANOG (PubMed:15863505). Critical for early embryogenesis and for embryonic stem cell pluripotency (By similarity). Downstream SRRT target that mediates the promotion of neural stem cell self-rene
   2469..2494    -  promoter       PLtetO-1 promoter (fragment): modified phage lambda PL promoter with tet operator sites (Lutz and Bujard, 1997)
   2505..2523    -  promoter       PLtetO-1 promoter (fragment): modified phage lambda PL promoter with tet operator sites (Lutz and Bujard, 1997)
   2533..2552    -  promoter       tight TRE promoter (fragment): Tet-responsive promoter PTight, consisting of seven tet operator sequences followed by the minimal CMV promoter
   2577..2597    -  promoter       PLtetO-1 promoter (fragment): modified phage lambda PL promoter with tet operator sites (Lutz and Bujard, 1997)
   2608..2626    -  promoter       PLtetO-1 promoter (fragment): modified phage lambda PL promoter with tet operator sites (Lutz and Bujard, 1997)
   2637..2656    -  promoter       PLtetO-1 promoter (fragment): modified phage lambda PL promoter with tet operator sites (Lutz and Bujard, 1997)
   2682..2701    -  promoter       PLtetO-1 promoter (fragment): modified phage lambda PL promoter with tet operator sites (Lutz and Bujard, 1997)
   2711..2730    -  promoter       PLtetO-1 promoter (fragment): modified phage lambda PL promoter with tet operator sites (Lutz and Bujard, 1997)
   2740..2758    -  promoter       PLtetO-1 promoter (fragment): modified phage lambda PL promoter with tet operator sites (Lutz and Bujard, 1997)
   2785..2803    -  promoter       PLtetO-1 promoter (fragment): modified phage lambda PL promoter with tet operator sites (Lutz and Bujard, 1997)
   2813..2832    -  promoter       tight TRE promoter (fragment): Tet-responsive promoter PTight, consisting of seven tet operator sequences followed by the minimal CMV promoter
   2842..2862    -  promoter       PLtetO-1 promoter (fragment): modified phage lambda PL promoter with tet operator sites (Lutz and Bujard, 1997)
   2888..2907    -  promoter       PLtetO-1 promoter (fragment): modified phage lambda PL promoter with tet operator sites (Lutz and Bujard, 1997)
   2917..2936    -  promoter       PLtetO-1 promoter (fragment): modified phage lambda PL promoter with tet operator sites (Lutz and Bujard, 1997)
   2945..2964    -  promoter       tight TRE promoter (fragment): Tet-responsive promoter PTight, consisting of seven tet operator sequences followed by the minimal CMV promoter
   2990..3009    -  promoter       PLtetO-1 promoter (fragment): modified phage lambda PL promoter with tet operator sites (Lutz and Bujard, 1997)
   3019..3038    -  promoter       PLtetO-1 promoter (fragment): modified phage lambda PL promoter with tet operator sites (Lutz and Bujard, 1997)
   3048..3067    -  promoter       tight TRE promoter (fragment): Tet-responsive promoter PTight, consisting of seven tet operator sequences followed by the minimal CMV promoter
   3093..3112    -  promoter       PLtetO-1 promoter (fragment): modified phage lambda PL promoter with tet operator sites (Lutz and Bujard, 1997)
   3122..3141    -  promoter       PLtetO-1 promoter (fragment): modified phage lambda PL promoter with tet operator sites (Lutz and Bujard, 1997)
   3151..3171    -  promoter       PLtetO-1 promoter (fragment): modified phage lambda PL promoter with tet operator sites (Lutz and Bujard, 1997)
   3196..3215    -  promoter       PLtetO-1 promoter (fragment): modified phage lambda PL promoter with tet operator sites (Lutz and Bujard, 1997)
   3224..3244    -  protein_bind   tetracycline response element (fragment): contains seven copies of the tetracycline operator tetO tetracycline repressor TetR
   3255..3273    -  promoter       PLtetO-1 promoter (fragment): modified phage lambda PL promoter with tet operator sites (Lutz and Bujard, 1997)
   3298..3318    -  promoter       PLtetO-1 promoter (fragment): modified phage lambda PL promoter with tet operator sites (Lutz and Bujard, 1997)
   3329..3348    -  promoter       PLtetO-1 promoter (fragment): modified phage lambda PL promoter with tet operator sites (Lutz and Bujard, 1997)
   3357..3376    -  promoter       tight TRE promoter (fragment): Tet-responsive promoter PTight, consisting of seven tet operator sequences followed by the minimal CMV promoter
   3399..3421    -  promoter       PLtetO-1 promoter (fragment): modified phage lambda PL promoter with tet operator sites (Lutz and Bujard, 1997)
   3430..3450    -  promoter       PLtetO-1 promoter (fragment): modified phage lambda PL promoter with tet operator sites (Lutz and Bujard, 1997)
   3461..3482    -  promoter       H1-2O2 promoter (fragment): doxycycline-inducible variant of the human H1 RNA promoter (Henriksen et al., 2007)
   3506..3525    -  promoter       PLtetO-1 promoter (fragment): modified phage lambda PL promoter with tet operator sites (Lutz and Bujard, 1997)
   3535..3554    -  promoter       PLtetO-1 promoter (fragment): modified phage lambda PL promoter with tet operator sites (Lutz and Bujard, 1997)
   3564..3582    -  promoter       PLtetO-1 promoter (fragment): modified phage lambda PL promoter with tet operator sites (Lutz and Bujard, 1997)
   3609..3627    -  promoter       PLtetO-1 promoter (fragment): modified phage lambda PL promoter with tet operator sites (Lutz and Bujard, 1997)
   3637..3656    -  promoter       tight TRE promoter (fragment): Tet-responsive promoter PTight, consisting of seven tet operator sequences followed by the minimal CMV promoter
   3666..3685    -  promoter       tight TRE promoter (fragment): Tet-responsive promoter PTight, consisting of seven tet operator sequences followed by the minimal CMV promoter
   3710..3730    -  promoter       PLtetO-1 promoter (fragment): modified phage lambda PL promoter with tet operator sites (Lutz and Bujard, 1997)
   3741..3760    -  promoter       H1-2O2 promoter (fragment): doxycycline-inducible variant of the human H1 RNA promoter (Henriksen et al., 2007)
   3770..3788    -  protein_bind   tet operator: tetO; bacterial operator O2 for the tetR and tetA genes tetracycline repressor TetR
   3813..3833    -  promoter       PLtetO-1 promoter (fragment): modified phage lambda PL promoter with tet operator sites (Lutz and Bujard, 1997)
   3844..3863    -  promoter       PLtetO-1 promoter (fragment): modified phage lambda PL promoter with tet operator sites (Lutz and Bujard, 1997)
   3871..3891    -  promoter       PLtetO-1 promoter (fragment): modified phage lambda PL promoter with tet operator sites (Lutz and Bujard, 1997)
   3918..3937    -  promoter       PLtetO-1 promoter (fragment): modified phage lambda PL promoter with tet operator sites (Lutz and Bujard, 1997)
   3947..3965    -  protein_bind   tet operator: tetO; bacterial operator O2 for the tetR and tetA genes tetracycline repressor TetR
   3976..3995    -  promoter       PLtetO-1 promoter (fragment): modified phage lambda PL promoter with tet operator sites (Lutz and Bujard, 1997)
   4021..4042    -  promoter       H1-2O2 promoter (fragment): doxycycline-inducible variant of the human H1 RNA promoter (Henriksen et al., 2007)
   4049..4068    -  promoter       tight TRE promoter (fragment): Tet-responsive promoter PTight, consisting of seven tet operator sequences followed by the minimal CMV promoter
   4079..4098    -  promoter       PLtetO-1 promoter (fragment): modified phage lambda PL promoter with tet operator sites (Lutz and Bujard, 1997)
   4124..4142    -  promoter       PLtetO-1 promoter (fragment): modified phage lambda PL promoter with tet operator sites (Lutz and Bujard, 1997)
   4153..4172    -  promoter       PLtetO-1 promoter (fragment): modified phage lambda PL promoter with tet operator sites (Lutz and Bujard, 1997)
   4182..4200    -  promoter       PLtetO-1 promoter (fragment): modified phage lambda PL promoter with tet operator sites (Lutz and Bujard, 1997)
   4226..4245    -  promoter       tight TRE promoter (fragment): Tet-responsive promoter PTight, consisting of seven tet operator sequences followed by the minimal CMV promoter
   4256..4274    -  protein_bind   tet operator: tetO; bacterial operator O2 for the tetR and tetA genes tetracycline repressor TetR
   4285..4303    -  protein_bind   tet operator: tetO; bacterial operator O2 for the tetR and tetA genes tetracycline repressor TetR
   4328..4348    -  protein_bind   tetracycline response element (fragment): contains seven copies of the tetracycline operator tetO tetracycline repressor TetR
   4359..4378    -  promoter       PLtetO-1 promoter (fragment): modified phage lambda PL promoter with tet operator sites (Lutz and Bujard, 1997)
   4388..4406    -  promoter       PLtetO-1 promoter (fragment): modified phage lambda PL promoter with tet operator sites (Lutz and Bujard, 1997)
   4433..4451    -  protein_bind   tet operator: tetO; bacterial operator O2 for the tetR and tetA genes tetracycline repressor TetR
   4460..4480    -  protein_bind   tetracycline response element (fragment): contains seven copies of the tetracycline operator tetO tetracycline repressor TetR
   4490..4510    -  promoter       PLtetO-1 promoter (fragment): modified phage lambda PL promoter with tet operator sites (Lutz and Bujard, 1997)
   4534..4555    -  promoter       PLtetO-1 promoter (fragment): modified phage lambda PL promoter with tet operator sites (Lutz and Bujard, 1997)
   4565..4584    -  promoter       PLtetO-1 promoter (fragment): modified phage lambda PL promoter with tet operator sites (Lutz and Bujard, 1997)
   4594..4618    -  promoter       H1-2O2 promoter (fragment): doxycycline-inducible variant of the human H1 RNA promoter (Henriksen et al., 2007)
   4637..4657    -  promoter       PLtetO-1 promoter (fragment): modified phage lambda PL promoter with tet operator sites (Lutz and Bujard, 1997)
   4666..4687    -  promoter       PLtetO-1 promoter (fragment): modified phage lambda PL promoter with tet operator sites (Lutz and Bujard, 1997)
   4697..4720    -  promoter       H1-2O2 promoter (fragment): doxycycline-inducible variant of the human H1 RNA promoter (Henriksen et al., 2007)
   4740..4760    -  promoter       PLtetO-1 promoter (fragment): modified phage lambda PL promoter with tet operator sites (Lutz and Bujard, 1997)
   4769..4789    -  protein_bind   tetracycline response element (fragment): contains seven copies of the tetracycline operator tetO tetracycline repressor TetR
   4800..4818    -  promoter       PLtetO-1 promoter (fragment): modified phage lambda PL promoter with tet operator sites (Lutz and Bujard, 1997)
   4842..4863    -  promoter       PLtetO-1 promoter (fragment): modified phage lambda PL promoter with tet operator sites (Lutz and Bujard, 1997)
   4874..4892    -  promoter       PLtetO-1 promoter (fragment): modified phage lambda PL promoter with tet operator sites (Lutz and Bujard, 1997)
   4902..4921    -  promoter       tight TRE promoter (fragment): Tet-responsive promoter PTight, consisting of seven tet operator sequences followed by the minimal CMV promoter
   4941..4966    -  promoter       PLtetO-1 promoter (fragment): modified phage lambda PL promoter with tet operator sites (Lutz and Bujard, 1997)
   4977..4995    -  promoter       PLtetO-1 promoter (fragment): modified phage lambda PL promoter with tet operator sites (Lutz and Bujard, 1997)
   5005..5024    -  promoter       tight TRE promoter (fragment): Tet-responsive promoter PTight, consisting of seven tet operator sequences followed by the minimal CMV promoter
   5051..5069    -  protein_bind   tet operator: tetO; bacterial operator O2 for the tetR and tetA genes tetracycline repressor TetR
   5072..5098    -  promoter       tight TRE promoter (fragment): Tet-responsive promoter PTight, consisting of seven tet operator sequences followed by the minimal CMV promoter
   5109..5128    -  promoter       PLtetO-1 promoter (fragment): modified phage lambda PL promoter with tet operator sites (Lutz and Bujard, 1997)
   5152..5172    -  promoter       PLtetO-1 promoter (fragment): modified phage lambda PL promoter with tet operator sites (Lutz and Bujard, 1997)
   5181..5201    -  promoter       PLtetO-1 promoter (fragment): modified phage lambda PL promoter with tet operator sites (Lutz and Bujard, 1997)
   5211..5230    -  promoter       tight TRE promoter (fragment): Tet-responsive promoter PTight, consisting of seven tet operator sequences followed by the minimal CMV promoter
   5241..5260    -  promoter       PLtetO-1 promoter (fragment): modified phage lambda PL promoter with tet operator sites (Lutz and Bujard, 1997)
   5286..5310    -  promoter       H1-2O2 promoter (fragment): doxycycline-inducible variant of the human H1 RNA promoter (Henriksen et al., 2007)
   5314..5333    -  promoter       tight TRE promoter (fragment): Tet-responsive promoter PTight, consisting of seven tet operator sequences followed by the minimal CMV promoter
   5344..5362    -  promoter       PLtetO-1 promoter (fragment): modified phage lambda PL promoter with tet operator sites (Lutz and Bujard, 1997)
   5388..5407    -  promoter       PLtetO-1 promoter (fragment): modified phage lambda PL promoter with tet operator sites (Lutz and Bujard, 1997)
   5417..5437    -  promoter       PLtetO-1 promoter (fragment): modified phage lambda PL promoter with tet operator sites (Lutz and Bujard, 1997)
   5447..5466    -  promoter       PLtetO-1 promoter (fragment): modified phage lambda PL promoter with tet operator sites (Lutz and Bujard, 1997)
   5492..5511    -  promoter       PLtetO-1 promoter (fragment): modified phage lambda PL promoter with tet operator sites (Lutz and Bujard, 1997)
   5521..5539    -  promoter       PLtetO-1 promoter (fragment): modified phage lambda PL promoter with tet operator sites (Lutz and Bujard, 1997)
   5550..5576    -  promoter       TPGI promoter (fragment): S. cerevisiae GAL1 promoter modified to contain two copies of the tet operator (Ellis et al., 2009)
   5594..5613    -  promoter       PLtetO-1 promoter (fragment): modified phage lambda PL promoter with tet operator sites (Lutz and Bujard, 1997)
   5624..5643    -  promoter       PLtetO-1 promoter (fragment): modified phage lambda PL promoter with tet operator sites (Lutz and Bujard, 1997)
   5652..5671    -  promoter       PLtetO-1 promoter (fragment): modified phage lambda PL promoter with tet operator sites (Lutz and Bujard, 1997)
   5738..5763    +  misc_feature   SA: splice acceptor site
   5766..6047    +  CDS            dnaE-N (fragment): DPO3A_SYNY3 - Experimental evidence at protein level: Swiss-Prot protein existence level 1. DNA polymerase III is a complex, multichain enzyme responsible for most of the replicative synthesis in bacteria. This DNA polymerase also exhibits 3' to 5' exonuclease activity. The alpha chain is the DNA polymerase (By similarity). From Synechocystis sp. (strain PCC 6803 / Kazusa).
   6129..6153    +  CDS            3xFLAG (fragment): three tandem FLAG® epitope tags
   6206..6230    +  CDS            3xFLAG (fragment): three tandem FLAG® epitope tags, followed by an enterokinase cleavage site
   6231..7010    +  CDS            aphA1: KKA1_ECOLX - Also known as nptI. Protein inferred from homology: Swiss-Prot protein existence level 3. Resistance to kanamycin and structurally-related aminoglycosides, including amikacin. From Escherichia coli.
   7212..8066    +  CDS            SOX2 (fragment): SOX2_HUMAN - Experimental evidence at protein level: Swiss-Prot protein existence level 1. Transcription factor that forms a trimeric complex with OCT4 on DNA and controls the expression of a number of genes involved in embryonic development such as YES1, FGF4, UTF1 and ZFP206 (By similarity). Binds to the proximal enhancer region of NANOG (By similarity). Critical for early embryogenesis and for embryonic stem cell pluripotency (PubMed:18035408). Downstream SRRT target that mediates the promotion of neural stem cell self-renewal (By similarity). Keeps neural cells undifferentiated by countera
   8248..8266    -  promoter       T3 promoter: promoter for bacteriophage T3 RNA polymerase
   8311..8327    -  protein_bind   lac operator: The lac repressor binds to the lac operator to inhibit transcription in E. coli. This inhibition can be relieved by adding lactose or isopropyl-β-D-thiogalactopyranoside (IPTG). lac repressor encoded by lacI
   8335..8365    -  promoter       lac promoter: promoter for the E. coli lac operon
   8380..8401    -  protein_bind   CAP binding site: CAP binding activates transcription in the presence of cAMP. E. coli catabolite activator protein
   8414..8504    -  CDS            lacI (fragment): lac repressor; lacI; The lac repressor binds to the lac operator to inhibit transcription in E. coli. This inhibition can be relieved by adding lactose or isopropyl-β-D-thiogalactopyranoside (IPTG).
   8682..9270    -  rep_origin     ori: high-copy-number ColE1/pMB1/pBR322/pUC origin of replication
   9441..10301   -  CDS            AmpR: β-lactamase; bla; confers resistance to ampicillin, carbenicillin, and related antibiotics
  10302..10405   -  promoter       AmpR promoter: bla
>Addgene plasmid #174884 | pTV-Sox2_5prime-1000-24MS96T-3F_NeoR | addgene full sequence | sequence record 345290 | Addgene NGS Result
CTAAATTGTAAGCGTTAATATTTTGTTAAAATTCGCGTTAAATTTTTGTTAAATCAGCTCATTTTTTAAC
CAATAGGCCGAAATCGGCAAAATCCCTTATAAATCAAAAGAATAGACCGAGATAGGGT
[37 nt withheld, positions 129-165]
AAAGAACGTGGACTCCAACGTCAAAGG
[49 nt withheld, positions 193-241]
T
[91 nt withheld, positions 243-333]
G
[124 nt withheld, positions 335-458]
CCCATTCGCCATTCAGGCTGCGCAACTGTTGGGAAGGGCGATCGGTGCGGGCCTCTTCGCTATTACGCCA
GCTGGCGAAAGGGGGATGTGCTGCAAGGCGATTAAGTTGGGTAACGCCAGGGTTTTCCCAGTCACGACGT
TGTAAAACGACGGCCAGTGAGCGCGCGTAATACGACTCACTATAGGGCGAATTGGTTTGACATGCCTGCA
AGTGCAGGGAGCGCAGTGCCGCGGATGAGCGCAGAAACAATGGCACACCACCTCCGGCTCTGCCAGCTTC
CTGAAATACTAGTTGGACAGTCGCCCTGAACCACCCATGGGCCTTGCCCCACCCTGGCCCCAGCTTCCCG
CGCCCCATCCACCCTTATGTATCCAAGAGAGAGCCAATATTCCGTAGCATGGGGGAAAGGAGCTGTCGTC
TTGGTGCTGTTTACCCACTTCCTTCGAACAGGCGTGCGCCGTGACCTGTTGCTGAAAACGGGGGGCGGGG
GGGGGGGATACAAAGGTTCCCCAGCGGCCGGCTGCGGGCCCGCCTCCCCCGCGCGGTTCGGGGCACAGCG
CTCTGCTGGGCTCGGCTCGGCGGCGCGGCAGGCCCCGCCCCCTTTCATGCAAAACCCTCTGGCGAGGCTG
GGCTCGGGCGCAGGAGCCGGCGCTCGCTGATTGGCCGCCGGAAACCCATTTATTCCCTGACAGCCCCCAT
CACATGGATGGTTGTCTATTAACTTGTTCAAAAAAGTATCAGGAGTTGTCAAGGCAGAGAAGAGAGTGTT
TGCAAAAAGGGAAAAGTACTTTGCTGCCTCTTTAAGACTAGGGCTGGGAGAAAGAAGAGGAGAGAGAAAG
AAAGGAGAGAAGTTTGGAGCCCGAGGCTTAAGCCTTTCCAAAAACTAATCACAACAATCGCGGCGGCCCG
AGGAGGAGAGCGCCTGTTTTTTCATCCCAATTGCACTTCGCCCGTCTCGAGCTCCGCTTCCCCCCAACTA
TTCTCCGCCAGATCTCCGCGCAGGGCCGTGCACGCCGAGGCCCCCGCCCGCGGCCCCTGCATCCCGGCCC
CCGAGCGCGGCCCCCACAGTCCCGGCCGGGCCGAGGGTTGGCGGCCGCCGGCGGGCCGCGCCCGCGCCCA
GCGCCCGCATGTATAACATGATGGAGACGGAGCTGAAGCCGCCGGGCCCGCAGCAAGCTTCGGGGGGCGG
CGGCGGAGGAGGCAACGCCACGGCGGCGGCGACCGGCCAGGTAAGCGATAAGTATTCGATCATGCATTGG
TTAGCGGCCGCGAATTCGCCCTTGGATCCGGAATGACCACCAGGCATTCCGATGCCACGATGGACCATCA
GGCCATCGAGCTGCAGAAGTGACGACCACGCACTTCGGAGTGACAGAGGAGGATCACCCCTCTGGCCACC
AGAGTAGAGCATCAGCCTACTCACAGAGCCTACGGAGGACCACCCCGTAGGAGTAGAGCGAGGAGCACCA
GCCCTCGCGTGTGACGCACGAGCATCAGCCGTGCGATGGTAAGATCCGGAATGACCACCAGGCATTCCTC
CAAGGCGATGGACCATCAGGCCATCGAGGACTCGAAGTGACGACCACGCACTTCGTGAAGGCAGAGGAGG
ATCACCCCTCTGCCCACAGGAGTAGAGCATCAGCCTACTCCAAGCAGCTACGGAGGACCACCCCGTAGAA
GTAGGGCGAGGAGCACCAGCCCTCGCCATGGTGGCACGAGCATCAGCCGTGCAGGGTATAGATCCGGAAT
GACCACCAGGCATTCCTGGCCAACGATGGACCATCAGGCCATCGGCATAGCGAAGTGACGACCACGCACT
TCAGGGTAGCAGAGGAGGATCACCCCTCTGGCCACACGAGTAGAGCATCAGCCTACTCCACAGGACTACG
GAGGACCACCCCGTAGAAAGTGGGCGAGGAGCACCAGCCCTCGCCGTGATGGCACGAGCATCAGCCGTGC
GTTAGGAAGATCTCGATTCGATGCAGCCTAGTTAGGGGTCGACTAGTCTACTCACTATCTCTATCACTGA
TAGGGAAACCTTCCTCTCTCTATCACTGATAGGGACCTTTTCCCTTCTCTATCACTGATAGGGACCCATA
TTCTCCTAGTTTAACTTCTATCTCTATCACTGATAGGGAAACTCACTTCTCTCTATCACTGATAGGGACC
TTATCCCCTCTCTATCACTGATAGGGATATTATATTTCCTAGTATTCACCTCCTCTCTATCACTGATAGG
GATTCACCATTTTCTCTATCACTGATAGGGATATTTCCTTCTCTCTATCACTGATAGGGACATATTTTTC
CCTAGTCAATCCTCACTCTCTATCACTGATAGGGACTAACAAAATTCTCTATCACTGATAGGGAAAACCA
AACATCTCTATCACTGATAGGGATCATCATTTTCCTAGTATAACCATACTCTCTATCACTGATAGGGATC
ACCCCCACTCTCTATCACTGATAGGGATTACACAACTTCTCTATCACTGATAGGGACTCTCTTTATCCTA
GTCACATTAACATCTCTATCACTGATAGGGACACCTTTTCATCTCTATCACTGATAGGGACATCCATTAT
TCTCTATCACTGATAGGGACATTAACTCTCCTAGTAAAATCCCCATCTCTATCACTGATAGGGAAACCTC
ATCATCTCTATCACTGATAGGGAATCTATTCCATCTCTATCACTGATAGGGATATCTTTTATCCTAGTCC
TAACATCATCTCTATCACTGATAGGGAACCCAAACTTTCTCTATCACTGATAGGGACCAATTTACCTCTC
TATCACTGATAGGGAATCTTCTTATCCTAGTACAAAACTAATCTCTATCACTGATAGGGAATCCCTCCCT
TCTCTATCACTGATAGGGATACCTTTCCTTCTCTATCACTGATAGGGAATTACTTTTACCTAGTAATACC
TCAATCTCTATCACTGATAGGGAAAATCACTAATCTCTATCACTGATAGGGATTTTTATTATTCTCTATC
ACTGATAGGGAACTCCTTTAACCTAGTCTATTCCATTTCTCTATCACTGATAGGGATTCACTACCCTCTC
TATCACTGATAGGGATTATTTCTTCTCTCTATCACTGATAGGGAATTTTTCCTTCCTAGTACCATAACCC
TCTCTATCACTGATAGGGAACACCAATATTCTCTATCACTGATAGGGACATTATTTATTCTCTATCACTG
ATAGGGAATTATTACTCCCTAGTTCTTACATTATCTCTATCACTGATAGGGAACCCCTCTCCTCTCTATC
ACTGATAGGGATATCAATCACTCTCTATCACTGATAGGGACCTATTATACCCTAGTCCAATATATATCTC
TATCACTGATAGGGACCACACTTCTTCTCTATCACTGATAGGGATCACCTTATATCTCTATCACTGATAG
GGACACTCTCTATCCTAGTCCAATCCTTTTCTCTATCACTGATAGGGATAAACACATCTCTCTATCACTG
ATAGGGATACATTTTACTCTCTATCACTGATAGGGATTCTCCCTTTCCTAGTCTTAACTTCTTCTCTATC
ACTGATAGGGATTTTTCCAATTCTCTATCACTGATAGGGAATCACTTCATTCTCTATCACTGATAGGGAT
TATTTCTCCCCTAGTTCACTCCTACTCTCTATCACTGATAGGGACTCCCAATATTCTCTATCACTGATAG
GGATATTTTTCTCTCTCTATCACTGATAGGGACACCTCCTCTCCTAGTTACCACAACTTCTCTATCACTG
ATAGGGAATACTCTCAATCTCTATCACTGATAGGGATTTCTATTTCTCTCTATCACTGATAGGGAATACC
CTCTACCTAGTAACAAATCTTTCTCTATCACTGATAGGGAATAATATATCTCTCTATCACTGATAGGGAT
CTTATACCCTCTCTATCACTGATAGGGACCTTCCACCTCCTAGTTAATCAAATATCTCTATCACTGATAG
GGATAATCTACTTTCTCTATCACTGATAGGGAAACTCATCCATCTCTATCACTGATAGGGATTTTTAACT
TCCTAGTATCCATTCTATCTCTATCACTGATAGGGATAATACAAACTCTCTATCACTGATAGGGATACTC
TCCTTTCTCTATCACTGATAGGGACCTTATTTTCCCTAGTATAATCCCTATCTCTATCACTGATAGGGAA
CATTAACTATCTCTATCACTGATAGGGATTTTATTCCTTCTCTATCACTGATAGGGAACTTACCTATCCT
AGTATACCCATAATCTCTATCACTGATAGGGAAACCAAAATTTCTCTATCACTGATAGGGAATCCAATTA
CTCTCTATCACTGATAGGGATTTCTATCTCCCTAGTTTAAAACCAATCTCTATCACTGATAGGGAACCCC
TAAACTCTCTATCACTGATAGGGATTTCTCTTATTCTCTATCACTGATAGGGACCTTCTCTCACCTAGTC
TACTCACTATCTCTATCACTGATAGGGAAACCTTCCTCTCTCTATCACTGATAGGGACCTTTTCCCTTCT
CTATCACTGATAGGGACCCATATTCTCCTAGTACACTATAAATCTCTATCACTGATAGGGAAAACATACC
TTCTCTATCACTGATAGGGACTATATTTTTTCTCTATCACTGATAGGGATCTAATACTTCCTAGTACTTT
AAATATCTCTATCACTGATAGGGAATCTACTAAATCTCTATCACTGATAGGGACCCATAAACTTCTCTAT
CACTGATAGGGAATTTTTTTCCTCTCTATCACTGATAGGGATTATCTCTTCCCTAGTTCCTCTTAAATCT
CTATCACTGATAGGGATCTCACTACTTCTCTATCACTGATAGGGAAACTCATAACTCTCTATCACTGATA
GGGAAAATTATCTTCCTAGTAAAACACCTATCTCTATCACTGATAGGGATATTATACCATCTCTATCACT
GATAGGGATTTATCATTTTCTCTATCACTGATAGGGATTTTTACCATCCTAGTTAAAAATATCTCTCTAT
CACTGATAGGGATCACTAACTCTCTCTATCACTGATAGGGAACTATTCTATTCTCTATCACTGATAGGGA
CACTTTTTAACCTAGTACATTACCCATCTCTATCACTGATAGGGAACCTATCTCTTCTCTATCACTGATA
GGGATATTTTTTCATCTCTATCACTGATAGGGAAAACTTTACACCTAGGATTACCCTGTTATCCCTACTC
GACATCGATTAGCTGATACGATAAAGCTTCTGACCTCTTCTCTTCCTCCCACAGGGATGTCTGAGCTACG
ATACAGAGATCCTCACAGTTGAGTACGGATTTCTGCCCATTGGCAAAATAGTCGAGGAAAGGATTGAATG
CACAGTTTACACAGTGGACAAGAATGGCTTTGTCTATACACAGCCAATAGCCCAGTGGCATAACCGAGGA
GAGCAAGAGGTATTCGAGTATTGTCTCGAAGATGGGAGTATCATCCGAGCCACCAAAGACCACAAATTCA
TGACAACAGACGGACAAATGCTGCCTATTGACGAAATATTTGAGAGAGGTTTGGATCTGAAGCAGGTTGA
CGGGCTGCCCGCCGGAGCCGGTGCCGGAGCTGCAAGCGGGAAAGAGAAAACACATGTTTCCCGGCCTAGG
GATTACAAGGATGACGACGATAAGGGCACTGCAAGCAGTGACTATAAGGATGATGATGACAAAGGGTCTG
GTGGGGGCGACTATAAGGATGACGATGACAAGCGGCCTAGGCTTAATAGCAACATGGACGCAGACCTTTA
TGGATATAAGTGGGCTCGCGACAATGTAGGACAGAGCGGCGCTACTATTTATCGGCTCTATGGAAAACCC
GATGCTCCCGAGCTGTTCCTGAAGCACGGCAAGGGATCCGTAGCAAACGACGTTACAGACGAAATGGTAC
GACTCAACTGGTTGACAGAATTTATGCCCCTGCCCACTATCAAGCACTTCATAAGAACTCCTGATGACGC
TTGGCTGCTGACAACCGCAATCCCCGGTAAAACAGCATTCCAGGTCCTTGAAGAGTATCCAGACTCTGGT
GAGAATATTGTGGACGCACTGGCAGTATTCCTCAGGCGGCTCCACAGTATTCCTGTTTGCAATTGTCCCT
TTAACTCTGACAGGGTATTCAGGCTCGCCCAGGCCCAATCACGAATGAATAATGGCTTGGTTGATGCAAG
CGATTTCGATGATGAACGCAATGGCTGGCCTGTTGAACAAGTTTGGAAAGAAATGCACAAGCTCCTGCCC
TTTTCACCCGATTCTGTAGTGACTCACGGGGACTTCAGCCTCGACAATTTGATCTTCGATGAAGGAAAGC
TTATCGGCTGCATAGATGTTGGGCGCGTTGGGATAGCCGACAGATACCAGGACCTGGCCATATTGTGGAA
TTGTCTCGGCGAGTTTTCCCCTAGCTTGCAAAAACGGCTCTTTCAGAAGTATGGCATAGATAACCCCGAC
ATGAATAAACTTCAATTCCATCTGATGCTTGACGAGTTCTTCGGAACTGCTGGAGCTGGAGCTGGGGCTG
TAAAGGGAGGAGGTGGATCTGGTGGAGGAGGTAGTGGAGGAGGTGGAAGTGGTGGGGGAGTAAAGATCAT
CAGTCGAAAATCCCTGGGCACCCAAAATGTATACGATATTGGGGTCGAGAAAGATCACAATTTTCTCCTG
AAGAATGGTCTGGTTGCAAGCAATTGCTTCGGCAACCAGAAGAACAGCCCGGACCGCGTCAAGAGGCCCA
TGAACGCCTTCATGGTATGGTCCCGGGGGCAGCGGCGTAAGATGGCCCAGGAGAACCCCAAGATGCACAA
CTCGGAGATCAGCAAGCGCCTGGGCGCGGAGTGGAAACTTTTGTCCGAGACCGAGAAGCGGCCGTTCATC
GACGAGGCCAAGCGGCTGCGCGCTCTGCACATGAAGGAGCACCCGGATTATAAATACCGGCCGCGGCGGA
AAACCAAGACGCTCATGAAGAAGGATAAGTACACGCTTCCCGGAGGCTTGCTGGCCCCCGGCGGGAACAG
CATGGCGAGCGGGGTTGGGGTGGGCGCCGGCCTGGGTGCGGGCGTGAACCAGCGCATGGACAGCTACGCG
CACATGAACGGCTGGAGCAACGGCAGCTACAGCATGATGCAGGAGCAGCTGGGCTACCCGCAGCACCCGG
GCCTCAACGCTCACGGCGCGGCACAGATGCAACCGATGCACCGCTACGACGTCAGCGCCCTGCAGTACAA
CTCCATGACCAGCTCGCAGACCTACATGAACGGCTCGCCCACCTACAGCATGTCCTACTCGCAGCAGGGC
ACCCCCGGTATGGCGCTGGGCTCCATGGGCTCTGTGGTCAAGTCCGAGGCCAGCTCCAGCCCCCCCGTGG
TTACCTCTTCCTCCCACTCCAGGGCGCCCTGCCAGGCCGGGGACCTCCGGGACATGATCAGCATGTACCT
CCCCGGCGCCGAGGTGCCGGAGCCCGCTGCGCCCAGTAGACTGCACATGGCCCAGCACTACCAGAGCGGC
CCGGTGCCCGGCACGGCCATTAACGGCACACTGCCCCTGTCGCACATGTGAGGGCTGGACTGCGAACTGG
AGAAGGGGAGAGATTTTCAAAGAGATACAAGGGAATTGGGAGGGGTGCAAAAAGAGGAGAGTAGGAAAAA
TCTGATAATGCTCAAAAGGAAAAAAAATCTCCGCAGCGAAACGACAGCTGCGGCCTGCACTTGCAGGCAT
GTCAAACCAGCTTTTGTTCCCTTTAGTGAGGGTTAATTGCGCGCTTGGCGTAATCATGGTCATAGCTGTT
TCCTGTGTGAAATTGTTATCCGCTCACAATTCCACACAACATACGAGCCGGAAGCATAAAGTGTAAAGCC
TGGGGTGCCTAATGAGTGAGCTAACTCACATTAATTGCGTTGCGCTCACTGCCCGCTTTCCAGTCGGGAA
ACCTGTCGTGCCAGCTGCATTAATGAATCGGCCAACGCGCGGGGAGAGGCGGTTTGCGTATTGGGCCGCT
TCCTCGCTCACTGACTCGCTGCGCTCGGTCGTTCGGCTGCGGCGAGCGGTATCAGCTCACTCAAAGGCGG
TAATACGGTTATCCACAGAATCAGGGGATAACGCAGGAAAGAACATGTGAGCAAAAGGCCAGCAAAAGGC
CAGGAACCGTAAAAAGGCCGCGTTGCTGGCGTTTTTCCATAGGCTCCGCCCCCCTGACGAGCATCACAAA
AATCGACGCTCAAGTCAGAGGTGGCGAAACCCGACAGGACTATAAAGATACCAGGCGTTTCCCCCTGGAA
GCTCCCTCGTGCGCTCTCCTGTTCCGACCCTGCCGCTTACCGGATACCTGTCCGCCTTTCTCCCTTCGGG
AAGCGTGGCGCTTTCTCATAGCTCACGCTGTAGGTATCTCAGTTCGGTGTAGGTCGTTCGCTCCAAGCTG
GGCTGTGTGCACGAACCCCCCGTTCAGCCCGACCGCTGCGCCTTATCCGGTAACTATCGTCTTGAGTCCA
ACCCGGTAAGACACGACTTATCGCCACTGGCAGCAGCCACTGGTAACAGGATTAGCAGAGCGAGGTATGT
AGGCGGTGCTACAGAGTTCTTGAAGTGGTGGCCTAACTACGGCTACACTAGAAGAACAGTATTTGGTATC
TGCGCTCTGCTGAAGCCAGTTACCTTCGGAAAAAGAGTTGGTAGCTCTTGATCCGGCAAACAAACCACCG
CTGGTAGCGGTGGTTTTTTTGTTTGCAAGCAGCAGATTACGCGCAGAAAAAAAGGATCTCAAGAAGATCC
TTTGATCTTTTCTACGGGGTCTGACGCTCAGTGGAACGAAAACTCACGTTAAGGGATTTTGGTCATGAGA
TTATCAAAAAGGATCTTCACCTAGATCCTTTTAAATTAAAAATGAAGTTTTAAATCAATCTAAAGTATAT
ATGAGTAAACTTGGTCTGACAGTTACCAATGCTTAATCAGTGAGGCACCTATCTCAGCGATCTGTCTATT
TCGTTCATCCATAGTTGCCTGACTCCCCGTCGTGTAGATAACTACGATACGGGAGGGCTTACCATCTGGC
CCCAGTGCTGCAATGATACCGCGGCTGCCACGCTCACCGGCTCCAGATTTATCAGCAATAAACCAGCCAG
CCGGAAGGGCCGAGCGCAGAAGTGGTCCTGCAACTTTATCCGCCTCCATCCAGTCTATTAATTGTTGCCG
GGAAGCTAGAGTAAGTAGTTCGCCAGTTAATAGTTTGCGCAACGTTGTTGCCATTGCTACAGGCATCGTG
GTGTCACGCTCGTCGTTTGGTATGGCTTCATTCAGCTCCGGTTCCCAACGATCAAGGCGAGTTACATGAT
CCCCCATGTTGTGCAAAAAAGCGGTTAGCTCCTTCGGTCCTCCGATCGTTGTCAGAAGTAAGTTGGCCGC
AGTGTTATCACTCATGGTTATGGCAGCACTGCATAATTCTCTTACTGTCATGCCATCCGTAAGATGCTTT
TCTGTGACTGGTGAGTACTCAACCAAGTCATTCTGAGAATAGTGTATGCGGCGACCGAGTTGCTCTTGCC
CGGCGTCAATACGGGATAATACCGCGCCACATAGCAGAACTTTAAAAGTGCTCATCATTGGAAAACGTTC
TTCGGGGCGAAAACTCTCAAGGATCTTACCGCTGTTGAGATCCAGTTCGATGTAACCCACTCGTGCACCC
AACTGATCTTCAGCATCTTTTACTTTCACCAGCGTTTCTGGGTGAGCAAAAACAGGAAGGCAAAATGCCG
CAAAAAAGGGAATAAGGGCGACACGGAAATGTTGAATACTCATACTCTTCCTTTTCAATATTATTGAAGC
ATTTATCAGGGTTATTGTCTCATGAGCGGATACATATTTGAATGTATTTAGAAAAATAAACAAATAGGGA
TTCCGCGCACATTTCCCCGAAAAGTGCCAC
